>Addgene plasmid #71161 | pSGE_652_S2-1-ap_dCP | addgene partial sequence | sequence record 129040 | LucNRev 5'-CCTTATGCAGTTGCTCTCC-3'
GGCGCCGGGCCTTTCTTTATGTTTTTGGCGTCTTCCATGGTGGCTTTACCAACAGTACCGGAATGCCGTT
TGGTATGCGTCTTGTGATTCAAAGTTGGCTTATTCAAAGGATATTAACGAAGGCAGCGGCACGTCTGCTC
GGCTCGAACATTCATTCACAACTGATGCTCTCAGCCACCCCGCGCCCTTTTATACCGCTGCGCTCGATCC
CCGGGCGAGCTCGATCGCAGATCTACCACTTTGTACAAGAAAGCTGGGTCGAATTCGCCCTTGCCCGGGT
TATAAAATACAAAATTCGAAAATAGCACAACGCTTGGCTTTCGTAGCTAAACATCGAAAACGAAATCCAA
AAACAACGGAGTACTGTCCTCCGAGAAGCACCCTGTAGCCCGGCAATTGTGCGCAGTTACCCCAACAACT
ACACACATTTTTCAAACGACGAACAAAAGATAATGTCGACAACTAAACCGCAGATATGCATATGTTTATG
TACTCCGTACAAGTCGCTGTACTACGCACATACACACATAGTATATTTAACAAAACGGAGCCAAGTCGCG
GAAGTAATTCTCCGCATCTTATCGCACTTAGAGATTCCGCCCCACAATCCAAATCCATCCCGCATCATTG
GGAATGCAGACTGCGTGCCAGATCTGGCCGTATGTATATCGTCTAAATTGATATTAGCGGACGAGAGCTA
CTTGACACTATTTCTCAGTGGCTGTCACTTCACAGAAATTGTGCAAAGGGCGAATTCGGAGCCTGCTTTT
TTGTACAAACTTGTGGTACCTATCGATAGAGAAATGTTCTGGCACCTGCACTTGCACTGGGGACAGCCTA
TTTT
