>Addgene plasmid #71161 | pSGE_652_S2-1-ap_dCP | addgene partial sequence | sequence record 129041 | RVprimer3 5'-CTAGCAAAATAGGCTGTCCC-3'
TTTCTCTATCGATAGGTACCACAAGTTTGTACAAAAAAGCAGGCTCCGAATTCGCCCTTTGCACAATTTC
TGTGAAGTGACAGCCACTGAGAAATAGTGTCAAGTAGCTCTCGTCCGCTAATATCAATTTAGACGATATA
CATACGGCCAGATCTGGCACGCAGTCTGCATTCCCAATGATGCGGGATGGATTTGGATTGTGGGGCGGAA
TCTCTAAGTGCGATAAGATGCGGAGAATTACTTCCGCGACTTGGCTCCGTTTTGTTAAATATACTATGTG
TGTATGTGCGTAGTACAGCGACTTGTACGGAGTACATAAACATATGCATATCTGCGGTTTAGTTGTCGAC
ATTATCTTTTGTTCGTCGTTTGAAAAATGTGTGTAGTTGTTGGGGTAACTGCGCACAATTGCCGGGCTAC
AGGGTGCTTCTCGGAGGACAGTACTCCGTTGTTTTTGGATTTCGTTTTCGATGTTTAGCTACGAAAGCCA
AGCGTTGTGCTATTTTCGAATTTTGTATTTTATAACCCGGGCAAGGGCGAATTCGACCCAGCTTTCTTGT
ACAAAGTGGTAGATCTGCGATCGAGCTCGCCCGGGGATCGAGCGCAGCGGTATAAAAGGGCGCGGGGTGG
CTGAGAGCATCAGTTGTGAATGAATGTTCGAGCCGAGCAGACGTGCCGCTGCCTTCGTTAATATCCTTTG
AATAAGCCAACTTTGAATCACAAGACGCATACCAAACGGCATTCCGGTACTGTTGGTAAAGCCACCATGG
AAGACGCCAAAAACATAAAGAAAGGCCCGGCGCCATTCTATCCGCTGGAA
