[The description below was written by a language model from this plasmid's Addgene catalogue record.]
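Description:
pSGE_652_S2-1-ap_dCP is a luciferase reporter plasmid for expression in insect cells. The backbone is recorded as unknown, and no feature table is available, so the origin of replication and other backbone elements cannot be specified beyond what the catalogue fields give. In bacteria it is maintained as a high-copy plasmid under ampicillin selection.

The payload is a synthetic insert named 652_S2-1-ap_dCP, introduced by Gateway recombination cloning and associated with the Drosophila synthetic core promoter (DSCP). DSCP is an engineered minimal promoter that combines several core promoter motifs and has low basal activity on its own, which makes it responsive to nearby regulatory input. Luciferase is supplied by the backbone downstream of the insert, so transcription initiating at the core promoter produces a luminescent readout. The sequencing primers listed, one reading in from upstream vector sequence and one reading back from the start of the luciferase gene, are consistent with the insert lying immediately upstream of the reporter. The record does not say what the insert actually contains. Its name hints at a Drosophila S2 cell context and a particular candidate regulatory fragment, but that is an inference from the name rather than a documented fact.

The stated purpose is simply a luciferase reporter. The plasmid was deposited in connection with a study of how transcriptional regulators function in different regulatory contexts. This suggests it serves as one of a set of reporters that measure transcriptional output from a defined sequence context in transfected insect cells.
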