Addgene plasmid #71161: pSGE_652_S2-1-ap_dCP
Purpose: Luciferase reporter
Depositing lab: Alexander Stark. Depositing organization: Research Institute of Molecular Pathology (IMP). Publication: Transcriptional regulators form diverse groups with context-dependent regulatory functions. Stampfel G, Kazmar T, Frank O, Wienerroither S, Reiter F, Stark A. Nature. 2015 Nov 9. doi: 10.1038/nature15545. PubMed 26550828.
Backbone
  Vector backbone: unknown
  Vector type: Insect Expression, Luciferase
Growth in bacteria
  Bacterial resistance: Ampicillin, 100 μg/mL
  Growth temperature: 37°C
  Growth strain: DH5alpha
  Copy number: High Copy
Gene/Insert
  Gene/Insert name: 652_S2-1-ap_dCP
  Species: Synthetic
  Promoter: DSCP Drosophila synthetic core promoter
  Tag / fusion protein: luciferase (C terminal on backbone)
  Cloning method: Gateway Cloning
  Sequencing primers: 5′ RVprimer3; 3′ LucNRev
Terms and licenses: Academic/Nonprofit Terms; Industry Terms: Not Available to Industry
How to cite: pSGE_652_S2-1-ap_dCP was a gift from Alexander Stark (Addgene plasmid # 71161 ; http://n2t.net/addgene:71161 ; RRID:Addgene_71161)
