LOCUS       Exported 5483 bp ds-DNA circular SYN 13-MAY-2021
DEFINITION  Luciferase reporter.
ACCESSION   .
VERSION     .
KEYWORDS    pSGE_652_S2-1-ap_dCP
SOURCE      synthetic DNA construct
  ORGANISM  synthetic DNA construct
REFERENCE   1 (bases 1 to 5483)
  AUTHORS   Stampfel G, Kazmar T, Frank O, Wienerroither S, Reiter F, Stark A
  TITLE     Transcriptional regulators form diverse groups with
            context-dependent regulatory functions.
  JOURNAL   Nature. 2015 Nov 9. doi: 10.1038/nature15545.
  PUBMED    26550828
REFERENCE   2 (bases 1 to 5483)
  AUTHORS   .
  TITLE     Direct Submission
  JOURNAL   Exported May 13, 2021 from SnapGene Server 1.1.58
            http://www.snapgene.com
FEATURES             Location/Qualifiers
     source          1..5483
                     /organism="synthetic DNA construct"
                     /mol_type="other DNA"
     polyA_signal    39..160
                     /label=SV40 poly(A) signal
                     /note="SV40 polyadenylation signal"
     primer_bind     complement(50..69)
                     /label=EBV-rev
                     /note="SV40 polyA terminator, reverse primer"
     primer_bind     104..123
                     /label=SV40pA-R
                     /note="SV40 polyA, reverse primer"
     primer_bind     complement(408..425)
                     /label=L4440
                     /note="L4440 vector, forward primer"
     rep_origin      complement(579..1167)
                     /direction=LEFT
                     /label=ori
                     /note="high-copy-number ColE1/pMB1/pBR322/pUC origin of
                     replication"
     primer_bind     complement(659..678)
                     /label=pBR322ori-F
                     /note="pBR322 origin, forward primer"
     CDS             complement(1338..2198)
                     /codon_start=1
                     /gene="bla"
                     /product="beta-lactamase"
                     /label=AmpR
                     /note="confers resistance to ampicillin, carbenicillin, and
                     related antibiotics"
                     /translation="MSIQHFRVALIPFFAAFCLPVFAHPETLVKVKDAEDQLGARVGYI
                     ELDLNSGKILESFRPEERFPMMSTFKVLLCGAVLSRIDAGQEQLGRRIHYSQNDLVEYS
                     PVTEKHLTDGMTVRELCSAAITMSDNTAANLLLTTIGGPKELTAFLHNMGDHVTRLDRW
                     EPELNEAIPNDERDTTMPVAMATTLRKLLTGELLTLASRQQLIDWMEADKVAGPLLRSA
                     LPAGWFIADKSGAGERGSRGIIAALGPDGKPSRIVVIYTTGSQATMDERNRQIAEIGAS
                     LIKHW"
     primer_bind     1961..1980
                     /label=Amp-R
                     /note="Ampicillin resistance gene, reverse primer"
     promoter        complement(2199..2303)
                     /gene="bla"
                     /label=AmpR promoter
     rep_origin      2330..2785
                     /direction=RIGHT
                     /label=f1 ori
                     /note="f1 bacteriophage origin of replication; arrow
                     indicates direction of (+) strand synthesis"
     primer_bind     complement(2417..2436)
                     /label=F1ori-R
                     /note="F1 origin, reverse primer"
     primer_bind     2627..2648
                     /label=F1ori-F
                     /note="F1 origin, forward primer"
     polyA_signal    2916..2964
                     /note="synthetic polyadenylation signal"
     misc_feature    2978..3069
                     /label=pause site
                     /note="RNA polymerase II transcriptional pause signal from
                     the human alpha-2 globin gene"
     primer_bind     3018..3037
                     /label=RVprimer3
                     /note="pGL3 vector, forward primer"
     protein_bind    3083..3107
                     /gene="mutant version of attB"
                     /label=attB1
                     /bound_moiety="BP Clonase(TM)"
                     /note="recombination site for the Gateway(R) BP reaction"
     protein_bind    complement(3608..3632)
                     /gene="mutant version of attB"
                     /label=attB2
                     /bound_moiety="BP Clonase(TM)"
                     /note="recombination site for the Gateway(R) BP reaction"
     regulatory      3823..3832
                     /regulatory_class="other"
                     /note="vertebrate consensus sequence for strong initiation
                     of translation (Kozak, 1987)"
     CDS             3829..5481
                     /codon_start=1
                     /gene="luc+"
                     /product="firefly luciferase"
                     /label=luciferase
                     /note="enhanced luc+ version of the luciferase gene"
                     /translation="MEDAKNIKKGPAPFYPLEDGTAGEQLHKAMKRYALVPGTIAFTDA
                     HIEVDITYAEYFEMSVRLAEAMKRYGLNTNHRIVVCSENSLQFFMPVLGALFIGVAVAP
                     ANDIYNERELLNSMGISQPTVVFVSKKGLQKILNVQKKLPIIQKIIIMDSKTDYQGFQS
                     MYTFVTSHLPPGFNEYDFVPESFDRDKTIALIMNSSGSTGLPKGVALPHRTACVRFSHA
                     RDPIFGNQIIPDTAILSVVPFHHGFGMFTTLGYLICGFRVVLMYRFEEELFLRSLQDYK
                     IQSALLVPTLFSFFAKSTLIDKYDLSNLHEIASGGAPLSKEVGEAVAKRFHLPGIRQGY
                     GLTETTSAILITPEGDDKPGAVGKVVPFFEAKVVDLDTGKTLGVNQRGELCVRGPMIMS
                     GYVNNPEATNALIDKDGWLHSGDIAYWDEDEHFFIVDRLKSLIKYKGYQVAPAELESIL
                     LQHPNIFDAGVAGLPDDDAGELPAAVVVLEHGKTMTEKEIVDYVASQVTTAKKLRGGVV
                     FVDEVPKGLTGKLDARKIREILIKAKKGGKIAV"
     primer_bind     complement(3895..3913)
                     /label=LucNrev
                     /note="Firefly luciferase, reverse primer"
ORIGIN
        1 ctagagtcgg ggcggccggc cgcttcgagc agacatgata agatacattg atgagtttgg
       61 acaaaccaca actagaatgc agtgaaaaaa atgctttatt tgtgaaattt gtgatgctat
      121 tgctttattt gtaaccatta taagctgcaa taaacaagtt aacaacaaca attgcattca
      181 ttttatgttt caggttcagg gggaggtgtg ggaggttttt taaagcaagt aaaacctcta
      241 caaatgtggt aaaatcgata aggatccgtc gaccgatgcc cttgagagcc ttcaacccag
      301 tcagctcctt ccggtgggcg cggggcatga ctatcgtcgc cgcacttatg actgtcttct
      361 ttatcatgca actcgtagga caggtgccgg cagcgctctt ccgcttcctc gctcactgac
      421 tcgctgcgct cggtcgttcg gctgcggcga gcggtatcag ctcactcaaa ggcggtaata
      481 cggttatcca cagaatcagg ggataacgca ggaaagaaca tgtgagcaaa aggccagcaa
      541 aaggccagga accgtaaaaa ggccgcgttg ctggcgtttt tccataggct ccgcccccct
      601 gacgagcatc acaaaaatcg acgctcaagt cagaggtggc gaaacccgac aggactataa
      661 agataccagg cgtttccccc tggaagctcc ctcgtgcgct ctcctgttcc gaccctgccg
      721 cttaccggat acctgtccgc ctttctccct tcgggaagcg tggcgctttc tcatagctca
      781 cgctgtaggt atctcagttc ggtgtaggtc gttcgctcca agctgggctg tgtgcacgaa
      841 ccccccgttc agcccgaccg ctgcgcctta tccggtaact atcgtcttga gtccaacccg
      901 gtaagacacg acttatcgcc actggcagca gccactggta acaggattag cagagcgagg
      961 tatgtaggcg gtgctacaga gttcttgaag tggtggccta actacggcta cactagaaga
     1021 acagtatttg gtatctgcgc tctgctgaag ccagttacct tcggaaaaag agttggtagc
     1081 tcttgatccg gcaaacaaac caccgctggt agcggtggtt tttttgtttg caagcagcag
     1141 attacgcgca gaaaaaaagg atctcaagaa gatcctttga tcttttctac ggggtctgac
     1201 gctcagtgga acgaaaactc acgttaaggg attttggtca tgagattatc aaaaaggatc
     1261 ttcacctaga tccttttaaa ttaaaaatga agttttaaat caatctaaag tatatatgag
     1321 taaacttggt ctgacagtta ccaatgctta atcagtgagg cacctatctc agcgatctgt
     1381 ctatttcgtt catccatagt tgcctgactc cccgtcgtgt agataactac gatacgggag
     1441 ggcttaccat ctggccccag tgctgcaatg ataccgcgag acccacgctc accggctcca
     1501 gatttatcag caataaacca gccagccgga agggccgagc gcagaagtgg tcctgcaact
     1561 ttatccgcct ccatccagtc tattaattgt tgccgggaag ctagagtaag tagttcgcca
     1621 gttaatagtt tgcgcaacgt tgttgccatt gctacaggca tcgtggtgtc acgctcgtcg
     1681 tttggtatgg cttcattcag ctccggttcc caacgatcaa ggcgagttac atgatccccc
     1741 atgttgtgca aaaaagcggt tagctccttc ggtcctccga tcgttgtcag aagtaagttg
     1801 gccgcagtgt tatcactcat ggttatggca gcactgcata attctcttac tgtcatgcca
     1861 tccgtaagat gcttttctgt gactggtgag tactcaacca agtcattctg agaatagtgt
     1921 atgcggcgac cgagttgctc ttgcccggcg tcaatacggg ataataccgc gccacatagc
     1981 agaactttaa aagtgctcat cattggaaaa cgttcttcgg ggcgaaaact ctcaaggatc
     2041 ttaccgctgt tgagatccag ttcgatgtaa cccactcgtg cacccaactg atcttcagca
     2101 tcttttactt tcaccagcgt ttctgggtga gcaaaaacag gaaggcaaaa tgccgcaaaa
     2161 aagggaataa gggcgacacg gaaatgttga atactcatac tcttcctttt tcaatattat
     2221 tgaagcattt atcagggtta ttgtctcatg agcggataca tatttgaatg tatttagaaa
     2281 aataaacaaa taggggttcc gcgcacattt ccccgaaaag tgccacctgn nnnnnnnnnn
     2341 nnnnnnnnnn nnnnnnnnnn nnnnnnnnnn nnnnnnnnnn nnnnnnnnnn nnnnnnnnnn
     2401 nnnnnnnnnn nnnnnnnnnn nnnnnnnnnn nnnnnnnnnn nnnnnnnnnn nnncnnnnnn
     2461 nnnnnnnnnn nnnnnnnnnn nnnnnnnnnn nnnnnnnnnn nnnnnnnnnn nnnnnnnnnn
     2521 nnnnnnnnnn nnnnnnnnnn nnnnnannnn nnnnnnnnnn nnnnnnnnnn nnnnnnnnnn
     2581 nnnnnnnnnn nnnnnccttt gacgttggag tccacgttct ttaatagtgg actcttgttc
     2641 caaactggaa caacactcaa ccctatctcg gtctattctt ttgatttata agggattttg
     2701 ccgatttcgg cctattggtt aaaaaatgag ctgatttaac aaaaatttaa cgcgaatttt
     2761 aacaaaatat taacgcttac aatttgccat tcgccattca ggctgcgcaa ctgttgggaa
     2821 gggcgatcgg tgcgggcctc ttcgctatta cgccagccca agctaccatg ataagtaagt
     2881 aatattaagg tacgggaggt acttggagcg gccgcaataa aatatcttta ttttcattac
     2941 atctgtgtgt tggttttttg tgtgaatcga tagtactaac atacgctctc catcaaaaca
     3001 aaacgaaaca aaacaaacta gcaaaatagg ctgtccccag tgcaagtgca ggtgccagaa
     3061 catttctcta tcgataggta ccacaagttt gtacaaaaaa gcaggctccg aattcgccct
     3121 ttgcacaatt tctgtgaagt gacagccact gagaaatagt gtcaagtagc tctcgtccgc
     3181 taatatcaat ttagacgata tacatacggc cagatctggc acgcagtctg cattcccaat
     3241 gatgcgggat ggatttggat tgtggggcgg aatctctaag tgcgataaga tgcggagaat
     3301 tacttccgcg acttggctcc gttttgttaa atatactatg tgtgtatgtg cgtagtacag
     3361 cgacttgtac ggagtacata aacatatgca tatctgcggt ttagttgtcg acattatctt
     3421 ttgttcgtcg tttgaaaaat gtgtgtagtt gttggggtaa ctgcgcacaa ttgccgggct
     3481 acagggtgct tctcggagga cagtactccg ttgtttttgg atttcgtttt cgatgtttag
     3541 ctacgaaagc caagcgttgt gctattttcg aattttgtat tttataaccc gggcaagggc
     3601 gaattcgacc cagctttctt gtacaaagtg gtagatctgc gatcgagctc gcccggggat
     3661 cgagcgcagc ggtataaaag ggcgcggggt ggctgagagc atcagttgtg aatgaatgtt
     3721 cgagccgagc agacgtgccg ctgccttcgt taatatcctt tgaataagcc aactttgaat
     3781 cacaagacgc ataccaaacg gcattccggt actgttggta aagccaccat ggaagacgcc
     3841 aaaaacataa agaaaggccc ggcgccattc tatccgctgg aagatggaac cgctggagag
     3901 caactgcata aggctatgaa gagatacgcc ctggttcctg gaacaattgc ttttacagat
     3961 gcacatatcg aggtggacat cacttacgct gagtacttcg aaatgtccgt tcggttggca
     4021 gaagctatga aacgatatgg gctgaataca aatcacagaa tcgtcgtatg cagtgaaaac
     4081 tctcttcaat tctttatgcc ggtgttgggc gcgttattta tcggagttgc agttgcgccc
     4141 gcgaacgaca tttataatga acgtgaattg ctcaacagta tgggcatttc gcagcctacc
     4201 gtggtgttcg tttccaaaaa ggggttgcaa aaaattttga acgtgcaaaa aaagctccca
     4261 atcatccaaa aaattattat catggattct aaaacggatt accagggatt tcagtcgatg
     4321 tacacgttcg tcacatctca tctacctccc ggttttaatg aatacgattt tgtgccagag
     4381 tccttcgata gggacaagac aattgcactg atcatgaact cctctggatc tactggtctg
     4441 cctaaaggtg tcgctctgcc tcatagaact gcctgcgtga gattctcgca tgccagagat
     4501 cctatttttg gcaatcaaat cattccggat actgcgattt taagtgttgt tccattccat
     4561 cacggttttg gaatgtttac tacactcgga tatttgatat gtggatttcg agtcgtctta
     4621 atgtatagat ttgaagaaga gctgtttctg aggagccttc aggattacaa gattcaaagt
     4681 gcgctgctgg tgccaaccct attctccttc ttcgccaaaa gcactctgat tgacaaatac
     4741 gatttatcta atttacacga aattgcttct ggtggcgctc ccctctctaa ggaagtcggg
     4801 gaagcggttg ccaagaggtt ccatctgcca ggtatcaggc aaggatatgg gctcactgag
     4861 actacatcag ctattctgat tacacccgag ggggatgata aaccgggcgc ggtcggtaaa
     4921 gttgttccat tttttgaagc gaaggttgtg gatctggata ccgggaaaac gctgggcgtt
     4981 aatcaaagag gcgaactgtg tgtgagaggt cctatgatta tgtccggtta tgtaaacaat
     5041 ccggaagcga ccaacgcctt gattgacaag gatggatggc tacattctgg agacatagct
     5101 tactgggacg aagacgaaca cttcttcatc gttgaccgcc tgaagtctct gattaagtac
     5161 aaaggctatc aggtggctcc cgctgaattg gaatccatct tgctccaaca ccccaacatc
     5221 ttcgacgcag gtgtcgcagg tcttcccgac gatgacgccg gtgaacttcc cgccgccgtt
     5281 gttgttttgg agcacggaaa gacgatgacg gaaaaagaga tcgtggatta cgtcgccagt
     5341 caagtaacaa ccgcgaaaaa gttgcgcgga ggagttgtgt ttgtggacga agtaccgaaa
     5401 ggtcttaccg gaaaactcga cgcaagaaaa atcagagaga tcctcataaa ggccaagaag
     5461 ggcggaaaga tcgccgtgta att
//
